>Addgene plasmid #67848 | hOT-GFP | addgene partial sequence | sequence record 120892 | CMV-F 5'-CGCAAATGGGCGGTAGGCGTG-3'
AGCAGAGCTGGTTTAGTGAACCGTCAGATCCGCTAGCGCTACCGGACTCAGATCTCGAGCTCATGGAGGG
CGCGCTCGCAGCCAACTGGAGCGCCGAGGCAGCCAACGCCAGCGCCGCGCCGCCGGGGGCCGAGGGCAAC
CGCACCGCCGGACCCCCGCGGCGCAACGAGGCCCTGGCGCGCGTGGAGGTGGCGGTGCTGTGTCTCATCC
TGCTCCTGGCGCTGAGCGGGAACGCGTGTGTGCTGCTGGCGCTGCGCACCACACGCCAGAAGCACTCGCG
CCTCTTCTTCTTCATGAAGCACCTAAGCATCGCCGACCTGGTGGTGGCAGTGTTTCAGGTGCTGCCGCAG
TTGCTGTGGGACATCACCTTCCGCTTCTACGGGCCCGACCTGCTGTGCCGCCTGGTCAAGTACTTGCAGG
TGGTGGGCATGTTCGCCTCCACCTACCTGCTGCTGCTCATGTCCCTGGACCGCTGCCTGGCCATCTGCCA
GCCGCTGCGCTCGCTGCGCCGCCGCACCGACCGCCTGGCAGTGCTCGCCACGTGGCTCGGCTGCCTGGTG
GCCAGCGCGCCGCAGGTGCACATCTTCTCTCTGCGCGAGGTGGCTGACGGCGTCTTCGACTGCTGGGCCG
TCTTCATCCAGCCCTGGGGACCCAAGGCCTACATCACATGGATCACGCTAGCTGTCTACATCGTGCCGGT
CATCGTGCTCGCTACCTGCTACGGCCTTATCAGCTTCAAGATCTGGCAGAACTTGCGGCTCAAGACCGCT
GCAGCGGCGGCGGCCGAGGCGCCAGAGGGCGCGGCGGCTGGCGATGGGGGGCGCGTGGCCCTGGCGCGTG
TCAGCAGCGTCAAGCTCATCTCCAAGGCCAAGATCCGCACGGTCAAGATGACTTTCATCATCGTGCTGGC
CTTCATCGTGTGCTGGACGCCTTTCTTCTTCGTGCAGATGTGGAGCGTCTGGGATGCCAACGCGCCCAAG
GAAGCCTCGGCCTTCATCATCGTCATGCTCCTGGCCAGCCTCAACAGCTGCTGCAACCCCTGGAT
