>Addgene plasmid #67848 | hOT-GFP | addgene partial sequence | sequence record 120894 | EGFP-N 5'-CGTCGCCGTCCAGCTCGACCAG-3'
CTCGCCCTTGCTCACCATGGTGGCGACCGGTGGATCCGTGGATGGCTGGGAGCAGCTCCTCTGGCTGGAG
CTGCGATGGCTCAGGACAAAGGAGGACGAGTTGCTCTTTTTGCTGGCACTCGTCTCTCCCAGGCGTCTGC
CCTTCAGGTAGCTGGCGGAGCAGCACAGGAAGCGCTGCACGAGTTCGTGGAAGAGGTGGCCCGTGAACAG
CATGTAGATCCAGGGGTTGCAGCAGCTGTTGAGGCTGGCCAGGAGCATGACGATGATGAAGGCCGAGGCT
TCCTTGGGCGCGTTGGCATCCCAGACGCTCCACATCTGCACGAAGAAGAAAGGCGTCCAGCACACGATGA
AGGCCAGCACGATGATGAAAGTCATCTTGACCGTGCGGATCTTGGCCTTGGAGATGAGCTTGACGCTGCT
GACACGCGCCAGGGCCACGCGCCCCCCATCGCCAGCCGCCGCGCCCTCTGGCGCCTCGGCCGCCGCCGCT
GCAGCGGTCTTGAGCCGCAAGTTCTGCCAGATCTTGAAGCTGATAAGGCCGTAGCAGGTAGCGAGCACGA
TGACCGGCACGATGTAGACAGCTAGCGTGATCCATGTGATGTAGGCCTTGGGTCCCCAGGGCTGGATGAA
GACGGCCCAGCAGTCGAAGACGCCGTCAGCCACCTCGCGCAGAGAGAAGATGTGCACCTGCGGCGCGCTG
GCCACCAGGCAGCCGAGCCACGTGGCGAGCACTGCCAGGCGGTCGGTGCGGCGGCGCAGCGAGCGCAGCG
GCTGGCAGATGGCCAGGCAGCGGTCCAGGGACATGAGCAGCAGCAGGTAGGTGGAGGCGAACATGCCCAC
CACCTGCAAGTACTTGACCAGGCGGCACAGCAGGTCGGGCCCGTAGAAGCGGAAGGTGATGTCCCACAGC
AACTGCGGCAGCACCTGAAACACTGCCACCACCAGGTCGGCGATGCTTAGGTGCTTCATGAAGAAGAAGA
GGCGCGAGTGCTTCTGGCGTGTGGTGCGCAGCGCCAGCA
