[The description below was written by a language model from this plasmid's Addgene catalogue record.]
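Description:
hOT-GFP is a mammalian expression plasmid built on the Clontech pEGFP-N1 backbone (about 4.7 kb without insert) that encodes the human oxytocin receptor (OXTR), a peptide-activated G protein-coupled receptor, fused to EGFP. The receptor coding sequence sits upstream of the backbone's EGFP open reading frame, so the fluorescent protein is attached to the receptor's C terminus, which is the intracellular tail of a GPCR and leaves the extracellular ligand-binding face unmodified. Transcription of the fusion is driven by the CMV promoter, a strong constitutive viral promoter suited to high-level expression after transfection of cultured mammalian cells. The record does not state how the insert was cloned, its size, or which restriction sites flank it.

In bacteria the plasmid is maintained as a high-copy replicon and selected with kanamycin. No feature table is provided, so other backbone elements such as the polyadenylation signal, the origins of replication or any mammalian selection marker cannot be confirmed from the record, although they would be expected to follow the standard pEGFP-N1 layout.

The stated purpose is mammalian expression of GFP-tagged human oxytocin receptor. A construct of this type lets the receptor be visualised directly in live or fixed cells, for example to confirm expression and membrane localisation or to follow agonist-induced internalisation, and provides receptor-expressing cells for pharmacological assays. The associated publication concerns oxytocic plant cyclotides as templates for designing peptide ligands of G protein-coupled receptors, which fits its use in characterising candidate ligands at the oxytocin receptor.
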