Addgene plasmid #67848: hOT-GFP
Purpose: mammalian expression of human oxytocin receptor with GFP tag
Depositing lab: Christian Gruber. Depositing organization: Medical University of Vienna. Publication: Oxytocic plant cyclotides as templates for peptide G protein-coupled receptor ligand design. Koehbach J, O'Brien M, Muttenthaler M, Miazzo M, Akcan M, Elliott AG, Daly NL, Harvey PJ, Arrowsmith S, Gunasekera S, Smith TJ, Wray S, Goransson U, Dawson PE, Craik DJ, Freissmuth M, Gruber CW. Proc Natl Acad Sci U S A. 2013 Dec 24;110(52):21183-8. doi: 10.1073/pnas.1311183110. Epub 2013 Nov 18. PubMed 24248349.
Backbone
  Vector backbone: pEGFP-N1
  Backbone manufacturer: Clontech
  Backbone size w/o insert (bp): 4700
  Vector type: Mammalian Expression
Growth in bacteria
  Bacterial resistance: Kanamycin, 50 μg/mL
  Growth temperature: 37°C
  Growth strain: DH5alpha
  Copy number: High Copy
Gene/Insert
  Gene/Insert name: oxytocin receptor
  Species: H. sapiens (human)
  Entrez Gene: OXTR (a.k.a. OT-R, OTR)
  Promoter: CMV
  Tag / fusion protein: EGFP (C terminal on backbone)
  Cloning method: Unknown
  Sequencing primers: 5′ CMV-F; 3′ EGFP-N
Terms and licenses: Academic/Nonprofit Terms; Industry Terms: Not Available to Industry
How to cite: hOT-GFP was a gift from Christian Gruber (Addgene plasmid # 67848 ; http://n2t.net/addgene:67848 ; RRID:Addgene_67848)
